>Addgene plasmid #211828 | pKESa | addgene full sequence | sequence record 422515 | Addgene NGS Result
ACATCCTGGGGCACAAGCTGGAGTACAACTACAACAGCCACAACGTCTATATCATGGCCGACAAGCAGAA
GAACGGCATCAAGGTGAACTTCAAGATCCGCCACAACATCGAGGACGGCAGCGTGCAGCTCGCCGACCAC
TACCAGCAGAACACCCCCATCGGCGACGGCCCCGTGCTGCTGCCCGACAACCACTACCTGAGCACCCAGT
CCGCCCTGAGCAAAGACCCCAACGAGAAGCGCGATCACATGGTCCTGCTGGAGTTCGTGACCGCCGCCGG
GATCACTCTCGGCATGGACGAGCTGTACAAGTAAAAGCTTGGCTGTTTTGGCGGATGAGAGAAGATTTTC
AGCCTGATACAGATTAAATCAGAACGCAGAAGCGGTCTGATAAAACAGAATTTGCCTGGCGGCAGTAGCG
CGGTGGTCCCACCTGACCCCATGCCGAACTCAGAAGTGAAACGCCGTAGCGCCGATGGTAGTGTGGGGTC
TCCCCATGCGAGAGTAGGGAACTGCCAGGCATCAAATAAAACGAAAGACTGGGCCTTTCGTTTTATCTGT
TGTTTGTCGGTGAACGCTCTCCTGAGTAGGACAAATCCGCCGGGAGCGGATTTGAACGTTGCGAAGCAAC
GGCCCGGAGGGTGGCGGGCAGGACGCCCGCCATAAACTGCCAGGCATCAAATTAAGCAGAAGGCCATCCT
GACGGATGGCCTTTTTGCGTTTCTACAAACTCTTTTGTTTATTTTTCTAAATACATTCAAATATGTATCC
GCTCATGAACAATAAAACTGTCTGCTTACATAAACAGTAATACAAGGGGTGTTATGAGCCATATTCAACG
GGAAACGTCTTGCTCTAGGCCGCGATTAAATTCCAACATGGATGCTGATTTATATGGGTATAAATGGGCT
CGCGATAATGTCGGGCAATCAGGTGCGACAATCTATCGATTGTATGGGAAGCCCGATGCGCCAGAGTTGT
TTCTGAAACATGGCAAAGGTAGCGTTGCCAATGATGTTACAGATGAGATGGTCAGACTAAACTGGCTGAC
GGAATTTATGCCTCTTCCGACCATCAAGCATTTTATCCGTACTCCTGATGATGCATGGTTACTCACCACT
GCGATCCCCGGGAAAACAGCATTCCAGGTATTAGAAGAATATCCTGATTCAGGTGAAAATATTGTTGATG
CGCTGGCAGTGTTCCTGCGCCGGTTGCATTCGATTCCTGTTTGTAATTGTCCTTTTAACAGCGATCGCGT
ATTTCGTCTCGCTCAGGCGCAATCACGAATGAATAACGGTTTGGTTGATGCGAGTGATTTTGATGACGAG
CGTAATGGCTGGCCTGTTGAACAAGTCTGGAAAGAAATGCATAAACTTTTGCCATTCTCACCGGATTCAG
TCGTCACTCATGGTGATTTCTCACTTGATAACCTTATTTTTGACGAGGGGAAATTAATAGGTTGTATTGA
TGTTGGACGAGTCGGAATCGCAGACCGATACCAGGATCTTGCCATCCTATGGAACTGCCTCGGTGAGTTT
TCTCCTTCATTACAGAAACGGCTTTTTCAAAAATATGGTATTGATAATCCTGATATGAATAAATTGCAGT
TTCATTTGATGCTCGATGAGTTTTTCTAAGAATTAATTCATGACCAAAATCCCTTAACGTGAGTTTTCGT
TCCACTGAGCGTCAGACACTAGTGCTACTTTCCGAACGACTCCTGCGTTGATCGGAAATCCAGAAGCCCG
AGAGGTTGCCGCCTTTCGGGCTTTTTCTTTTTCAAAAAAAAAAATTTATAAAACGATCTGTTGCGGCCGC
CGGGTTGTGGGCAAAGGCGCTCGACGGTGGGCAACCGCTTGCGGTTGTCCACGGGCGGAGCCGGTGCGCG
TAGCGCATTGTCCACAAGCCAAGGGCGACCAATAATTGATATATATATTCATAATTGAAAAGCTAATTGA
ACATACTACTTGCTGTAACTACTTGCCGGAGCGAGGGGTGTTTGCAAGCTGTTGATCTGAAAGGGCTATT
AGCGTTCTCACGTGCCTTTTTGATTAGCGATTTCACGTGACCTTATTAGCGATTTCACGTACTCCGATTA
GCGATTTCACGTACCCTGATTAGCGATTTCACGTGGATAGTTTTTGGAGCGGGCCGGAAAGCCCCGTGAA
TCAAGGCTTTGCGGGGCATTAGCGGTTTCACGTGGATAACTACCCTCTATCCACAGGCTTCCGGGGATAA
AAAAGCCCGCTCGACGGCGGGCTGTTGGATGGGAAGGCTTGACCAAGCCAAGCGTAGCGTTGGCCTGGTC
AAGTCGGAGGGGGGCCGATGCGAGCGCCCTTGCCGGGTGCGCGGGTGACATGCAGGCGTGTGGATTTGAT
GCGCAGGCATTCGCCGTCATCTTCGATGCAGTCGCTTGCCTCGGGATAGACAATCAACACTTCGCGTAGG
CGCTTTTTGAAGTTGTATTTGAAGCTGGCGAGTGCTGCCCGCTCTGCCCGCTCTCGGGCCTTATCGTCCA
GTTCGGGCGAGTTGCGTGCGCGGCTGCCATAGGATGAGCCGAATTGCGCTTGCAGGGCGACCCAAGGGAT
TTGCACGAAGGGGCGGCCCTTGGCCCGCAACAGGAACACGCGATAGGTCAGCCACGTGTAAATGTCCATC
GCAAGCGGAGACTGCCGCAAGGCATGCAGGTAGTCGATTCGGATAGGAACCGGTGAGCGGGTGACTTCCT
CGAAGAAATCGCCTGTGAGGGTGAGGGTGCTATCCCATAGCGCCCGATCTTCTGGCCGCTTGGGATTCCA
GAATAGAAAAGCGCGCTTGGCAATGACGACGTTCTCAATGCCGAAGTCATTGCCTTGCTCGCCGGCAAGC
GAAATCATGGATGAAAACAGGCGTTGCGCCTGATTGCGAAGGGTGGCCGTGTAACGGCCATCGGTGTGCA
TTCCGAGCCTTTGTAGAAATTCCGATTGCGACCGGCCAAGGTTCAACACGGGGTCTTTCGTTCGCACGGC
CTCGGTGCATATCCAAGCAAGCAAGGTGCGCGGCATAGAACCGTAGGGCAGGCCGATGCTCGGCTTGCCC
ATGATCGACAAGGTGACGATGCCATTGGTGCGCTCAAAGTTGCTGGTCTTGGGGTCGGTGTGGGGCATGG
TCGCTTGCACAAGGCAACGGGCCATGTAGCCGACTAAGCCAGCTTCGCGGGCATCCTCCATTTCGAGCGC
GAGGCTCGTCTTGATGATCTCGTTGATACGATGGCCGGGGGCTTTGTTGTTCTTAGGCATGTTGTTCCCT
CCCCGGCATGGTGATGGTTGGTCTAGTGTTTGTGGGTTTGATGTTCCGGCGTTTGATGAACAGGCGCAAG
GTGTGAGGGCTGACGCCTAACAACTCGGCTGCGCGACTTTGCGGCAAGCCAAGGTTCACGTATGCCTGTA
CTTCATCAATACGGCTGTCCAGCTTCAAGGCGCTCGATTTGCTGCCCTTGGGTCGCCCGAGCGTCTTGCC
GCGCTCTCTGGCGACTTGTAGCGCCTCGGTGGTACGTGCCTGAATGAAATGCCGCTCGATCTGTGCAGCC
AAGCCAAGCACGGTTGCCATGATGTCGCTTTGTAGGCTGCCGTCCATGATGATCTTCTGTTTGGTCACAT
GGACGATTAGGCCGCGCTCGCTCGCCGCTTTGAGAATTTCCAAGGCGGCGAGGGCGGAACCGGCAATGCG
CGTAATCTCCGGCGTCAGTAGCACGTCGCCACGCTCGGCCTTTTCGATGATTGCTCCGAGCTTGCGCTTG
CGCCAGTCCTTTGCTCTGCTGGCAATTTCTTCCTCGATCTGTAGCGGCGCGAAGCCTTTGGCGTTCGCGT
ATTCGAGCAAACCGTATTTTTGGTTTTCCGGGTCTTGGCCGTCACGCGAAACCCGGAGATAGGCATAGTA
TTTTGGCATTTGCAGGGAAAACGTCAGATTCGGTTAAACATGCCTCATTCTAGCGCAGATTAAATAGGAA
TTAAATACCCTGTTGCGGTATAGATAAAACGTTGGTTTGTTCTGCCCTATGAGCGTACAAAAAAGGCCGG
GTGAGTGGCCCGGCCTTCGTTTAGGTGCTGAATAGGATTGGTTCTGGTCTGCCTGCAGGGCCGCCAAATC
ATAAAAAATTTATTTGCTTTGTGAGCGGATAACAATTATAATAGAATTCGAGCTCGGTACCCGGGGATCC
TCTAGAAATAATTTTGTTTAACTTTAAGAAGGAGATATACATATGGTGAGCAAGGGCGAGGAGCTGTTCA
CCGGGGTGGTGCCCATCCTGGTCGAGCTGGACGGCGACGTAAACGGCCACAAGTTCAGCGTGTCCGGCGA
GGGCGAGGGCGATGCCACCTACGGCAAGCTGACCCTGAAGTTCATCTGCACCACCGGCAAGCTGCCCGTG
CCCTGGCCCACCCTCGTGACCACCCTGACCTACGGCGTGCAGTGCTTCAGCCGCTACCCCGACCACATGA
AGCAGCACGACTTCTTCAAGTCCGCCATGCCCGAAGGCTACGTCCAGGAGCGCACCATCTTCTTCAAGGA
CGACGGCAACTACAAGACCCGCGCCGAGGTGAAGTTCGAGGGCGACACCCTGGTGAACCGCATCGAGCTG
AAGGGCATCGACTTCAAGGAGGACGGCA
Features (pLannotate 1.2.2; 11 found; start..end, strand, type, name):
    404..519     +  ncRNA          5S rRNA: Accession: RF00001 - 5S ribosomal RNA
    532..596     +  terminator     rrnB T1 terminator (fragment): Escherichia coli rrnB; transcription terminator T1 from the E. coli rrnB gene
    688..715     +  terminator     rrnB T2 terminator: transcription terminator T2 from the E. coli rrnB gene
    734..778     +  promoter       AmpR promoter (fragment): bla
    824..1639    +  CDS            KanR: aminoglycoside phosphotransferase; aph(3')-Ia; confers resistance to kanamycin in bacteria or G418 (Geneticin®) in eukaryotes
   1837..2272    -  rep_origin     pSa ori: origin of replication from bacterial plasmid pSa
   2309..3280    -  CDS            RepA: replication protein of plasmid pSa; repA
   4129..4173    +  promoter       T5 promoter: bacteriophage T5 promoter for E. coli RNA polymerase, with embedded lac operator
   4174..4206    +  misc_feature   MCS (fragment): pUC18/19 multiple cloning site
   4213..4235    +  RBS            RBS: efficient ribosome binding site from bacteriophage T7 gene 10 (Olins and Rangwala, 1989)
   4243..314     +  CDS            EGFP (across the origin): the original enhanced GFP (Yang et al., 1996) mammalian codon-optimized
