[The description below was written by a language model from this plasmid's Addgene catalogue record and pLannotate feature annotations shown in this document.]
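Description:
pKESa is a low-copy bacterial expression plasmid built on the pKSa backbone and intended for protein production in Cupriavidus necator, into which it can be introduced by electroporation. It is also maintained in E. coli. Replication depends on the origin of plasmid pSa together with its cognate RepA replication protein, both annotated on the reverse strand; this replicon accounts for the low copy number. Selection is by kanamycin, conferred by an aph(3')-Ia aminoglycoside phosphotransferase gene that sits downstream of a fragment of the AmpR (bla) promoter. The catalogue gives a total size of 4661 bp, while the sequenced record used for annotation is 4,648 nt, a small discrepancy that the record does not explain.

The expression cassette consists of a bacteriophage T5 promoter, which is recognised by the host RNA polymerase and carries an embedded lac operator. It is followed by a short remnant of the pUC18/19 multiple cloning site and the efficient ribosome binding site from phage T7 gene 10. The eGFP coding sequence comes next, a 720 bp insert added by Gibson assembly that spans the numbering origin of the circular record. Downstream lies a segment of the E. coli rrnB operon containing 5S rRNA sequence and the T1 (partial) and T2 terminators. This segment ends transcription of the reporter and insulates the adjacent resistance gene.

eGFP serves here as a model protein, giving a fluorescent readout of expression from this vector in C. necator. The associated publication title concerns highly stable expression plasmids for CO2-based phytase production in strain H16. No lac repressor gene is annotated, and the record does not say whether expression is inducible or constitutive in the intended host.
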