Addgene plasmid #211828: pKESa
Purpose: Low copy number protein expression plasmid, suitable for electroporation in C. necator. Containes eGFP as model protein.
Depositing lab: Anita Emmerstorfer-Augustin. Depositing organization: Technische Universitaet Graz. Publication: CO(2)-based production of phytase from highly stable expression plasmids in Cupriavidus necator H16. Arhar S, Rauter T, Stolterfoht-Stock H, Lambauer V, Kratzer R, Winkler M, Karava M, Kourist R, Emmerstorfer-Augustin A. Microb Cell Fact. 2024 Jan 3;23(1):9. doi: 10.1186/s12934-023-02280-2. PubMed 38172920.
Backbone
  Vector backbone: pKSa
  Backbone size w/o insert (bp): 3941
  Total vector size (bp): 4661
  Vector type: Bacterial Expression
Growth in bacteria
  Bacterial resistance: Kanamycin, 50 μg/mL
  Growth temperature: 37°C
  Growth strain: DH5alpha
  Growth instructions: 200 µg/mL Kanamycin for C. necator
  Copy number: Low Copy
Gene/Insert
  Gene/Insert name: eGFP
  Species: Synthetic
  Insert size (bp): 720
  Promoter: T5
  Cloning method: Gibson Cloning
  Sequencing primers: 5′ ctttggcgttcgcgtattcgag
Terms and licenses: Academic/Nonprofit Terms; Industry Terms: Not Available to Industry
How to cite: pKESa was a gift from Anita Emmerstorfer-Augustin (Addgene plasmid # 211828 ; http://n2t.net/addgene:211828 ; RRID:Addgene_211828)
